>Addgene plasmid #133242 | MOM603 | addgene full sequence | sequence record 268917 | Addgene NGS Result
CTGTAACTATAACGGTCCTAAGGTAGCGAGTTTAAACACTAGTATCGATTCGCGACCTACTCCGGAATAT
TAATAGATCATGGAGATAATTAAAATGATAACCATCTCGCAAATAAATAAGTATTTTACTGTTTTCGTAA
CAGTTTTGTAATAAAAAAACCTATAAATATTCCGGATTATTCATACCGTCCCACCATCGGGCGCGGATCC
CGGTCCGAAGCGCGCGGAATTCAAAGGCCTACGTCGACGAGCTCACTTGTCGCGGCCGCTTTCGAATCTA
GAGCCTGCAGACCATGGCCGGGGCTTCGGTGAAGGTGGCGGTGCGGGTCCGCCCCTTCAATTCCCGGGAA
ATGAGCCGTGACTCCAAGTGCATCATTCAGATGTCTGGAAGCACCACCACCATTGTTAACCCCAAACAGC
CCAAGGAGACGCCCAAAAGCTTCAGCTTTGACTACTCCTACTGGTCGCACACCTCACCTGAGGACATCAA
CTACGCGTCGCAGAAGCAGGTGTACCGGGACATCGGCGAGGAGATGCTGCAGCATGCCTTTGAGGGATAC
AACGTGTGCATCTTCGCCTATGGGCAGACGGGTGCCGGCAAGTCCTACACCATGATGGGCAAGCAGGAGA
AGGACCAGCAGGGCATCATCCCACAGCTCTGCGAGGACCTCTTCTCTCGGATCAACGACACGACCAACGA
CAACATGTCCTACTCCGTGGAGGTCAGCTACATGGAGATTTACTGTGAGCGCGTCCGTGACCTCCTGAAC
CCCAAGAACAAGGGCAACCTTCGCGTGAGGGAGCACCCACTGCTGGGGCCCTACGTGGAGGACCTCTCCA
AGCTGGCTGTCACCTCCTACAATGACATCCAGGACCTCATGGACTCAGGGAACAAGGCCAGGACCGTGGC
GGCCACCAACATGAATGAGACCAGCAGTCGCTCCCACGCCGTCTTCAACATCATCTTCACCCAGAAGCGC
CATGACGCAGAGACCAATATCACCACGGAGAAGGTGAGCAAAATCAGCCTGGTGGACCTGGCTGGGAGCG
AGCGGGCTGACTCCACGGGAGCCAAGGGCACGCGCCTCAAGGAGGGGGCCAACATCAACAAGTCGCTGAC
CACCCTGGGCAAGGTCATCTCCGCCCTGGCTGAAATGGACTCCGGACCCAACAAGAACAAGAAAAAGAAG
AAGACAGATTTCATTCCGTACCGAGATTCCGTGTTGACCTGGCTCCTCCGGGAAAACCTGGGCGGTAACT
CAAGGACAGCTATGGTGGCAGCCTTGAGTCCTGCAGACATCAACTACGATGAGACCCTTAGCACGCTGAG
GTATGCTGACCGGGCCAAGCAGATCCGCTGCAATGCTGTCATCAATGAGGACCCCAACAACAAGCTGATC
CGCGAGCTGAAGGATGAGGTGACCCGGCTGCGGGACCTTCTGTACGCCCAGGGTCTTGGCGACATCACTG
ACACCAACACTGTGCCTGGAGGACCCAAATTGACCAATGCCCTGGTGGGTATGAGCCCCTCATCCTCGCT
CTCAGCCCTGTCCAGCCGCGCGGCCTCCGTGTCCAGCCTCCACGAGCGCATCTTGTTTGCCCCGGGCAGC
GAGGAGGCCATTGAAAGACTGAAGGAAACAGAGAAGATCATAGCTGAGCTCAATGAGACCTGGGAGGAGA
AGCTGCGGCGGACAGAAGCCATCCGGATGGAGAGGGAAGCCCTGCTGGCCGAGATGGGTGTGGCCATGAG
GGAGGATGGCGGCACCTTGGGCGTATTCTCTCCCAAAAAGACACCACACCTCGTCAACCTGAACGAGGAC
CCGCTGATGTCTGAGTGCCTGCTCTACTACATCAAGGATGGGATCACCAGAGTGGGCAGGGAGGATGGCG
AGAGGCGGCAGGACATTGTTCTGAGTGGGCACTTCATCAAGGAGGAGCACTGCGTCTTCCGGAGCGACTC
CAGGGGAGGCAGCGAAGCTGTGGTGACCTTGGAGCCCTGTGAGGGGGCAGACACCTACGTCAATGGCAAG
AAAGTCACAGAGCCCAGCATCCTGCGTTCAGGAAACCGCATCATCATGGGTAAGAGCCATGTGTTCCGGT
TCAACCACCCCGAGCAGGCCCGGCAGGAGCGTGAGCGCACGCCTTGTGCGGAGACGCCAGCTGAGCCTGT
GGACTGGGCCTTCGCCCAGCGTGAGCTGCTGGAGAAGCAGGGCATCGACATGAAGCAGGAGATGGAGCAG
AGGCTCCAGGAACTGGAGGACCAGTACCGCCGCGAGCGGGAGGAGGCCACCTACCTGCTGGAGCAGCAGC
GGCTGGACTATGAGAGCAAGCTGGAGGCTCTGCAGAAGCAGATGGACTCCAGGTACTACCCGGAGGTGAA
CGAGGAGGAGGAGGAGCCCGAGGATGAAGTCCAGTGGACAGAGCGGGAGTGTGAGCTGGCGCTCTGGGCC
TTCCGGAAGTGGAAGTGGTACCAGTTCACGTCTCTGCGGGACCTGCTGTGGGGCAACGCCATCTTCCTCA
AGGAGGCCAATGCCATCAGCGTGGAGCTGAAAAAGAAGGTACAATTCCAGTTTGTCCTCCTGACGGACAC
ACTCTACTCCCCTCTGCCACCCGACCTGCTGCCCCCAGAGGCCGCCAAAGACCGAGAGACGCGGCCCTTC
CCCCGCACCATTGTGGCCGTGGAGGTCCAGGACCAGAAGAACGGGGCCACCCACTACTGGACGCTGGAGA
AGCTCAGGCAGCGTCTGGACCTGATGCGGGAGATGTACGACCGCGCTGCAGAGGTGCCCTCCAGTGTCAT
CGAGGACTGTGACAACGTGGTGACCGGCGGAGACCCCTTCTATGACCGCTTCCCCTGGTTCCGGCTGGTG
GGCAGTTCAGCCATCTCTGGCTGCAACAGCTACCCTCTTCTCAACACATGCATGAGCGAGCGCATGGCTG
CTCTCACCCCCTCCCCCACCTTCTCGAGCCCCGACTCCGACGCCACCGAGCCTGCCGAGGAGCAGAGCGT
GGGGGAGGAGGAGGAGGAGGAGGAGGAGGAGGAGGATGAGGAGGAGGAGGACCTGGAGGACGACGTCTTT
CCGGAGCACGCGCTGTGCGACGGCCGGGACCCGTTTTACGACCGGCCCCCCCTGTTCAGTTTAGTAGGAA
GGGCCTTCGTGTACCTGAGCAACCTGCTGTACCCCGTTCCCCTGGTACACCGTGTGGCAATCGTCAGCGA
GAAGGGCGAGGTGAAGGGCTTCCTCCGCGTGGCCGTCCAGGCCATCTCAGCCGATGAAGAGGCCCCTGAT
TATGGCTCTGGCGTCCGCCAGTCGGGAACTGCTAAAATCTCCTTTGATGACCAGCATTTTGAAAAGTTCC
AGTCCGAGTCTTGCCCCGTGGTGGGGATGTCCCGCTCGGGAACCTCCCAGGAAGAGCTTCGCATCGTGGA
GGGCCAGGGCCAGGGTGCAGACGTGGGGCCCTCAGCCGATGAAGTCAACAACAACACCTGTTCAGCAGTG
CCCCCAGAAGGCCTCCTCCTAGACAGCTCTGAGAAAGCCGCCCTGGATGGGCCCCTGGATGCTGCCCTGG
ACCACCTCCGCCTGGGCAACACCTTCACCTTCCGTGTGACAGTCCTGCAGGCGTCCAGCATCTCTGCCGA
ATATGCCGACATCTTCTGCCAGTTCAACTTCATCCACCGCCACGACGAGGCCTTCTCCACAGAGCCCCTG
AAGAACACAGGCAGAGGCCCCCCACTTGGCTTCTACCACGTCCAGAACATCGCAGTGGAGGTGACCAAGT
CCTTCATTGAGTACATCAAGAGCCAGCCCATTGTTTTCGAGGTCTTTGGCCACTACCAGCAGCACCCGTT
CCCGCCCCTCTGCAAGGACGTGCTCAGCCCCCTGAGGCCCTCGCGCCGCCACTTCCCTCGGGTCATGCTA
CTGTCCAAGCCAGTGCCCGCCACCAAGCTCAGCACACTGACGCGGCCCTGTCCGGGACCCTGCCACTGCA
AGTACGACCTGCTGGTCTACTTCGAGATCTGTGAGCTGGAGGCCAACGGCGATTACATCCCGGCCGTGGT
GGACCACCGTGGGGGCATGCCATGCATGGGGACCTTCCTCCTCCACCAGGGCATCCAGCGACGGATTACG
GTGACACTACTGCATGAGACAGGCAGCCATATCCGCTGGAAGGAAGTGCGCGAGCTGGTCGTGGGCCGCA
TCCGAAACACTCCAGAGACCGACGAGTCCCTGATCGACCCCAACATCTTGTCTCTCAACATCCTCTCTTC
CGGATACATCCACCCAGCCCAAGATGACCGGACCTTTTACCAATTTGAGGCTGCGTGGGACAGCTCCATG
CACAACTCTCTCCTGCTGAACCGGGTCACCCCTTATCGAGAGAAAATCTACATGACACTCTCCGCTTATA
TCGAGATGGAGAACTGCACCCAGCCGGCTGTTGTCACCAAGGACTTCTGCATGGTCTTCTATTCCCGTGA
TGCCAAGCTGCCAGCCTCGCGCTCCATCCGCAACCTCTTTGGCAGTGGGAGCCTTCGGGCCTCAGAGAGT
AACCGTGTGACTGGTGTGTACGAGCTCAGCCTGTGCCACGTGGCTGACGCGGGCAGCCCAGGGATGCAGC
GCCGGCGCCGACGAGTCCTGGACACATCTGTGGCCTATGTCCGGGGCGAGGAGAACCTGGCAGGCTGGAG
GCCCCGGAGTGACAGTCTCATTCTGGACCACCAGTGGGAGCTGGAGAAGCTGAGCCTCCTGCAGGAGGTG
GAGAAGACTAGGCACTACCTGCTCCTGCGGGAGAAGCTGGAGACCGCCCAGCGGCCTGTCCCGGAGGCAC
TGTCCCCGGCCTTCAGCGAGGACTCTGAGTCCCATGGCTCCTCCAGCGCCTCCTCCCCGCTCTCGGCTGA
GGGCCGCCCATCACCCCTGGAGGCTCCCAACGAGAGGCAGCGGGAGCTGGCCGTCAAGTGCTTGCGCCTG
CTCACGCACACATTCAACAGAGAGTACACACACAGCCACGTCTGCGTCAGTGCCAGCGAGAGCAAGCTCT
CCGAGATGTCTGTCACCCTGCTCCGGGACCCGTCGATGTCCCCTCTAGGGGTGGCCACTCTCACCCCCTC
CTCCACTTGCCCCTCTCTGGTTGAAGGGCGGTACGGTGCCACTGACCTGAGGACCCCGCAGCCCTGCTCC
CGGCCAGCCAGCCCAGAGCCCGAGCTGCTGCCAGAGGCCGACTCCAAGAAGCTCCCTTCCCCTGCCCGGG
CAACAGAGACAGACAAGGAGCCCCAGCGCCTGCTGGTCCCTGACATCCAGGAGATCCGAGTCAGCCCGAT
CGTTTCCAAGAAGGGGTACCTGCACTTCCTGGAGCCGCACACGTCAGGCTGGGCCAGGCGCTTCGTGGTG
GTGCGGCGCCCCTATGCCTACATGTACAACAGCGACAAGGACACCGTGGAGCGGTTCGTGCTCAACCTGG
CCACTGCCCAGGTGGAGTACAGTGAGGACCAGCAGGCTATGCTCAAGACACCCAACACATTCGCGGTGTG
CACGGAACACCGCGGCATCCTGCTGCAGGCCGCCAGCGACAAGGACATGCATGACTGGCTGTACGCCTTC
AACCCCCTCCTGGCCGGGACCATACGGTCCAAGCTCTCCAGAAGGAGGTCTGCCCAGATGCGGGTCGGCA
GTGGATCGGGTCTTGAGGTTCTCTTCCAAGGACCTCTCGAAGTCCTGTTTCAGGGTCCAGGAAGCGGGTC
TGGAATGGTGAGCAAGGGCGAGGCAGTGATCAAGGAGTTCATGCGGTTCAAGGTGCACATGGAGGGCTCC
ATGAACGGCCACGAGTTCGAGATCGAGGGCGAGGGCGAGGGCCGCCCCTACGAGGGCACCCAGACCGCCA
AGCTGAAGGTGACCAAGGGTGGCCCCCTGCCCTTCTCCTGGGACATCCTGTCCCCTCAGTTCATGTACGG
CTCCAGGGCCTTCACCAAGCACCCCGCCGACATCCCCGACTACTATAAGCAGTCCTTCCCCGAGGGCTTC
AAGTGGGAGCGCGTGATGAACTTCGAGGACGGCGGCGCCGTGACCGTGACCCAGGACACCTCCCTGGAGG
ACGGCACCCTGATCTACAAGGTGAAGCTCCGCGGCACCAACTTCCCTCCTGACGGCCCCGTAATGCAGAA
GAAGACAATGGGCTGGGAAGCGTCCACCGAGCGGTTGTACCCCGAGGACGGCGTGCTGAAGGGCGACATT
AAGATGGCCCTGCGCCTGAAGGACGGCGGCCGCTACCTGGCGGACTTCAAGACCACCTACAAGGCCAAGA
AGCCCGTGCAGATGCCCGGCGCCTACAACGTCGACCGCAAGTTGGACATCACCTCCCACAACGAGGACTA
CACCGTGGTGGAACAGTACGAACGCTCCGAGGGCCGCCACTCCACCGGCGGCATGGACGAGCTGTACAAG
CTCGAGTGGAGTCATCCACAATTTGAGAAGTAATCTCGACAAGCTTGTCGAGAAGTACTAGAGGATCATA
ATCAGCCATACCACATTTGTAGAGGTTTTACTTGCTTTAAAAAACCTCCCACACCTCCCCCTGAACCTGA
AACATAAAATGAATGCAATTGTTGTTGTTAACTTGTTTATTGCAGCTTATAATGGTTACAAATAAAGCAA
TAGCATCACAAATTTCACAAATAAAGCATTTTTTTCACTGCATTCTAGTTGTGGTTTGTCCAAACTCATC
AATGTATCTTATCATGTCTGGATCTGATCACTGCTTGAGCCTAGAAGATCCGGCTGCTAACAAAGCCCGA
AAGGAAGCTGAGTTGGCTGCTGCCACCGCTTAGCAATAACTATCATAACCCCTAGGGTATACCCATCTAA
TTGGAACCAGATAAGTGAAATCTAGTTCCAAACTATTTTGTCATTTTTAATTTTCGTATTAGCTTACGAC
GCTACACCCAGTTCCCATCTATTTTGTCACTCTTCCCTAAATAATCCTTAAAAACTCCATTTCCACCCCT
CCCAGTTCCCAACTATTTTGTCCGCCCACAACCGGTTGACTTGGGTCAACTGTCAGACCAAGTTTACTCA
TATATACTTTAGATTGATTTAAAACTTCATTTTTAATTTAAAAGGATCTAGGTGAAGATCCTTTTTGATA
ATCTCATGACCAAAATCCCTTAACGTGAGTTTTCGTTCCACTGAGCGTCAGACCCCGTAGAAAAGATCAA
AGGATCTTCTTGAGATCCTTTTTTTCTGCGCGTAATCTGCTGCTTGCAAACAAAAAAACCACCGCTACCA
GCGGTGGTTTGTTTGCCGGATCAAGAGCTACCAACTCTTTTTCCGAAGGTAACTGGCTTCAGCAGAGCGC
AGATACCAAATACTGTTCTTCTAGTGTAGCCGTAGTTAGGCCACCACTTCAAGAACTCTGTAGCACCGCC
TACATACCTCGCTCTGCTAATCCTGTTACCAGTGGCTGCTGCCAGTGGCGATAAGTCGTGTCTTACCGGG
TTGGACTCAAGACGATAGTTACCGGATAAGGCGCAGCGGTCGGGCTGAACGGGGGGTTCGTGCACACAGC
CCAGCTTGGAGCGAACGACCTACACCGAACTGAGATACCTACAGCGTGAGCTATGAGAAAGCGCCACGCT
TCCCGAAGGGAGAAAGGCGGACAGGTATCCGGTAAGCGGCAGGGTCGGAACAGGAGAGCGCACGAGGGAG
CTTCCAGGGGGAAACGCCTGGTATCTTTATAGTCCTGTCGGGTTTCGCCACCTCTGACTTGAGCGTCGAT
TTTTGTGATGCTCGTCAGGGGGGCGGAGCCTATGGAAAAACGCCAGCAACGCGGCCTTTTTACGGTTCCT
GGCCTTTTGCTGGCCTTTTGCTCACATGTTCTTTCCTGCGTTATCCCCTGATTGACTTGGGTCGCTCTTC
CTGTGGATGCGCAGATGCCCTGCGTAAGCGGGTGTGGGCGGACAATAAAGTCTTAAACTGAACAAAATAG
ATCTAAACTATGACAATAAAGTCTTAAACTAGACAGAATAGTTGTAAACTGAAATCAGTCCAGTTATGCT
GTGAAAAAGCATACTGGACTTTTGTTATGGCTAAAGCAAACTCTTCATTTTCTGAAGTGCAAATTGCCCG
TCGTATTAAAGAGGGGCGTGGCCAAGGGCATGTAAAGACTATATTCGCGGCGTTGTGACAATTTACCGAA
CAACTCCGCGGCCGGGAAGCCGATCTCGGCTTGAACGAATTGTTAGGTGGCGGTACTTGGGTCGATATCA
AAGTGCATCACTTCTTCCCGTATGCCCAACTTTGTATAGAGAGCCACTGCGGGATCGTCACCGTAATCTG
CTTGCACGTAGATCACATAAGCACCAAGCGCGTTGGCCTCATGCTTGAGGAGATTGATGAGCGCGGTGGC
AATGCCCTGCCTCCGGTGCTCGCCGGAGACTGCGAGATCATAGATATAGATCTCACTACGCGGCTGCTCA
AACTTGGGCAGAACGTAAGCCGCGAGAGCGCCAACAACCGCTTCTTGGTCGAAGGCAGCAAGCGCGATGA
ATGTCTTACTACGGAGCAAGTTCCCGAGGTAATCGGAGTCCGGCTGATGTTGGGAGTAGGTGGCTACGTC
TCCGAACTCACGACCGAAAAGATCAAGAGCAGCCCGCATGGATTTGACTTGGTCAGGGCCGAGCCTACAT
GTGCGAATGATGCCCATACTTGAGCCACCTAACTTTGTTTTAGGGCGACTGCCCTGCTGCGTAACATCGT
TGCTGCTGCGTAACATCGTTGCTGCTCCATAACATCAAACATCGACCCACGGCGTAACGCGCTTGCTGCT
TGGATGCCCGAGGCATAGACTGTACAAAAAAACAGTCATAACAAGCCATGAAAACCGCCACTGCGCCGTT
ACCACCGCTGCGTTCGGTCAAGGTTCTGGACCAGTTGCGTGAGCGCATACGCTACTTGCATTACAGTTTA
CGAACCGAACAGGCTTATGTCAACTGGGTTCGTGCCTTCATCCGTTTCCACGGTGTGCGTCACCCGGCAA
CCTTGGGCAGCAGCGAAGTCGCCATAACTTCGTATAGCATACATTATACGAAGTTAT
Features (pLannotate 1.2.2; 12 found; start..end, strand, type, name):
     77..168     +  promoter       polyhedrin promoter: polh from Autographa californica; promoter for the baculovirus polyhedrin gene
    294..5666    +  CDS            KIF1A: KIF1A_HUMAN - Also known as ATSV, C2orf20. Experimental evidence at protein level: Swiss-Prot protein existence level 1. Motor for anterograde axonal transport of synaptic vesicle precursors. Also required for neuronal dense core vesicles (DCVs) transport to the dendritic spines and axons. The interaction calcium- dependent with CALM1 increases vesicle motility and interaction with the scaffolding proteins PPFIA2 and TANC2 recruits DCVs to synaptic sites. From Homo sapiens (Human).
   5745..6440    +  CDS            mScarlet: mScarlet is a basic (constitutively fluorescent) red fluorescent protein published in 2016, derived from synthetic construct. It has moderate acid sensitivity.
   6504..6587    +  CDS            large T antigen (fragment): large T antigen from SV40 (simian virus 40)
   6610..6744    +  polyA_signal   SV40 poly(A) signal: SV40 polyadenylation signal
   6773..6820    +  CDS            SET1 (fragment): solubility-enhancement tag derived from T7 phage gene 10B
   6865..7030    -  mobile_element Tn7L: mini-Tn7 element (left end of the Tn7 transposon) Tn7
   7220..7808    +  rep_origin     ori: high-copy-number ColE1/pMB1/pBR322/pUC origin of replication
   7943..8166    -  mobile_element Tn7R: mini-Tn7 element (right end of the Tn7 transposon) Tn7
   8233..8766    -  CDS            GmR: gentamycin acetyltransferase; aacC1; confers resistance to gentamycin
   8955..8983    -  promoter       Pc promoter: intI1 (promoter lies within the coding sequence); class 1 integron promoter
   9054..9087    +  protein_bind   loxP: Cre-mediated recombination occurs in the 8-bp core sequence (GCATACAT). Cre recombinase
