[The description below was written by a language model from this plasmid's Addgene catalogue record and pLannotate feature annotations shown in this document.]
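Description:
MOM603 is a 9,087 bp insect-cell expression plasmid built on the pACEBac1 backbone, a baculovirus transfer (donor) vector. It is maintained in E. coli through a high-copy ColE1/pUC-type origin and selected with gentamicin, conferred by the aacC1 gentamicin acetyltransferase gene driven by the class 1 integron Pc promoter. The Tn7L and Tn7R ends flank the expression cassette together with the gentamicin marker, leaving the origin outside. This arrangement allows Tn7-mediated transposition of the cassette into a baculoviral bacmid for production of recombinant virus. A single loxP site is also annotated, which in this vector family permits Cre-mediated fusion with compatible donor plasmids for multigene assemblies.

The payload, inserted by Gibson cloning, is full-length human KIF1A, a kinesin-3 family motor that carries synaptic vesicle precursors and dense core vesicles anterogradely along axons. Its coding sequence is placed under the very late, strong baculovirus polyhedrin promoter and terminated by an SV40 polyadenylation signal. KIF1A is fused at its C terminus to the red fluorescent protein mScarlet, followed according to the catalogue entry by a StrepII affinity tag. The tag itself is not picked up in the automated feature table. The short "large T antigen" and "SET1" fragments in that table are most likely annotation hits in backbone sequence around the terminator rather than functional parts.

The construct is intended for producing fluorescently labelled, affinity-purifiable full-length KIF1A in insect cells. The associated work concerns how disease-associated mutations alter KIF1A motility and axonal transport.
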