Addgene plasmid #133242: MOM603
Purpose: expresses full-length human KIF1A fused with mScarlet and StrepII tag in insect cells
Depositing lab: Shinsuke Niwa. Depositing organization: Tohoku University, Frontier Research Institute for Interdisciplinary Sciences. Publication: Disease-associated mutations hyperactivate KIF1A motility and anterograde axonal transport of synaptic vesicle precursors. Chiba K, Takahashi H, Chen M, Obinata H, Arai S, Hashimoto K, Oda T, McKenney RJ, Niwa S. Proc Natl Acad Sci U S A. 2019 Aug 27. pii: 1905690116. doi: 10.1073/pnas.1905690116. PubMed 31455732.
Backbone
  Vector backbone: pAcebac1
  Total vector size (bp): 9087
  Vector type: Insect Expression
Growth in bacteria
  Bacterial resistance: Gentamicin, 10 μg/mL
  Growth temperature: 37°C
  Growth strain: DH5alpha
  Copy number: High Copy
Gene/Insert
  Gene/Insert name: kif1a (alt names: kinesin superfamily protein 1A; SPG30; ATSV)
  Species: H. sapiens (human)
  Insert size (bp): 5323
  GenBank ID: AB210029
  Entrez Gene: KIF1A (a.k.a. ATSV, C2orf20, HSN2C, MRD9, NESCAVS, SPG30, UNC104)
  Promoter: polyhedrin promoter
  Tag / fusion protein: mScarlet (C terminal on insert); StrepII tag (C terminal on insert)
  Cloning method: Gibson Cloning
  Sequencing primers: 5′ AAATGATAACCATCTCGC; 3′ ATTTTATGTTTCAGGTTCAGGGGG
Terms and licenses: Academic/Nonprofit Terms; Industry Terms: Not Available to Industry
How to cite: MOM603 was a gift from Shinsuke Niwa (Addgene plasmid # 133242 ; http://n2t.net/addgene:133242 ; RRID:Addgene_133242)
